Addgene plasmid #163212: A0A0P7WDX3
Purpose: Inducible expression of UniProt identifier A0A0P7WDX3
Depositing lab: Martin Engqvist. Depositing organization: Chalmers University of Technology. Publication: Experimental and computational investigation of enzyme functional annotations uncovers misannotation in the EC 1.1.3.15 enzyme class. Rembeza E, Engqvist MKM. PLoS Comput Biol. 2021 Sep 23;17(9):e1009446. doi: 10.1371/journal.pcbi.1009446. eCollection 2021 Sep. PubMed 34555022.
Backbone
  Vector backbone: pET21a(+)
  Vector type: Bacterial Expression
Growth in bacteria
  Bacterial resistance: Ampicillin, 100 μg/mL
  Growth temperature: 37°C
  Growth strain: DH5alpha
  Copy number: High Copy
Gene/Insert
  Gene/Insert name: A0A0P7WDX3 (alt name: flavoprotein oxidoreductase)
  Species: Erythrobacteraceae bacterium
  Promoter: T7
  Tag / fusion protein: T7 (N terminal on backbone); 10xHis (C terminal on backbone)
  Cloning method: Unknown
  Sequencing primers: 5′ T7; 3′ T7-term
Terms and licenses: Academic/Nonprofit Terms; Industry Terms: Not Available to Industry
Depositor comments: Insert name is a UniProt identifier
How to cite: A0A0P7WDX3 was a gift from Martin Engqvist (Addgene plasmid # 163212 ; http://n2t.net/addgene:163212 ; RRID:Addgene_163212)
