[The description below was written by a language model from this plasmid's Addgene catalogue record and pLannotate feature annotations shown in this document.]
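Description:
A0A0P7WDX3 is a bacterial expression plasmid built on the pET21a(+) backbone for inducible production in E. coli of a protein named by its UniProt identifier, described in the record as a flavoprotein oxidoreductase from an Erythrobacteraceae bacterium. The sequenced plasmid is 6,980 nt. It replicates from a ColE1/pMB1-type origin with the pBR322-derived bom and rop regions retained. The catalogue lists it as high copy, although rop is generally associated with lower copy number. Selection is by ampicillin through the β-lactamase gene. An f1 origin is also present, which allows single-stranded DNA production with helper phage. Short tetracycline-resistance fragments and a predicted E. coli open reading frame are annotated as well. These look like non-functional pBR322 remnants of the backbone.

The expression cassette consists of a T7 promoter immediately followed by a lac operator, the strong T7 gene 10 ribosome binding site, the coding region, and a T7 terminator. The plasmid carries its own lacI gene, so the lac repressor keeps transcription off until IPTG or lactose is added. Expression also requires a host that supplies T7 RNA polymerase. The insert itself is not annotated in the feature table, but it presumably occupies the unannotated interval between the ribosome binding site and the C-terminal histidine tag. The catalogue describes that tag as 10xHis, while the annotation software detects it as 9xHis. The catalogue also lists an N-terminal T7 tag from the backbone, which the feature table does not identify. The histidine tag permits metal-affinity purification. The associated publication indicates the construct was part of an experimental test of functional annotations in the EC 1.1.3.15 enzyme class.
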