Features (pLannotate 1.2.2; 18 found; start..end, strand, type, name):
      1..19      +  promoter       T7 promoter: promoter for bacteriophage T7 RNA polymerase
     20..44      +  protein_bind   lac operator: The lac repressor binds to the lac operator to inhibit transcription in E. coli. This inhibition can be relieved by adding lactose or isopropyl-β-D-thiogalactopyranoside (IPTG). lac repressor encoded by lacI
     59..81      +  RBS            RBS: efficient ribosome binding site from bacteriophage T7 gene 10 (Olins and Rangwala, 1989)
   1700..1726    +  CDS            9xHis: 9xHis affinity tag
   1739..1788    +  CDS            SET1 (fragment): solubility-enhancement tag derived from T7 phage gene 10B
   1796..1843    +  terminator     T7 terminator: transcription terminator for bacteriophage T7 RNA polymerase
   1880..2308    +  rep_origin     f1 ori (sequence partly withheld): f1 bacteriophage origin of replication; arrow indicates direction of (+) strand synthesis
   2361..2465    +  promoter       AmpR promoter: bla
   2466..3326    +  CDS            AmpR: β-lactamase; bla; confers resistance to ampicillin, carbenicillin, and related antibiotics
   3497..4085    +  rep_origin     ori: high-copy-number ColE1/pMB1/pBR322/pUC origin of replication
   4271..4410    -  misc_feature   bom: basis of mobility region from pBR322
   4512..4703    -  CDS            rop: Rop protein, which maintains plasmids at low copy number; rop
   4720..5100    +  CDS            YPB1_ECOLX: Protein predicted: Swiss-Prot protein existence level 4. From Escherichia coli.
   5172..5463    -  CDS            TcR (fragment): tetracycline efflux protein; tet; confers resistance to tetracycline
   5478..5499    -  protein_bind   CAP binding site: CAP binding activates transcription in the presence of cAMP. E. coli catabolite activator protein
   5512..6594    -  CDS            lacI: lac repressor; lacI; The lac repressor binds to the lac operator to inhibit transcription in E. coli. This inhibition can be relieved by adding lactose or isopropyl-β-D-thiogalactopyranoside (IPTG).
   6595..6672    -  promoter       lacI promoter: lacI
   6680..6959    -  CDS            TcR (fragment): tetracycline efflux protein; tet; confers resistance to tetracycline
>Addgene plasmid #163212 | A0A0P7WDX3 | addgene full sequence | sequence record 354438 | Addgene NGS Result
TAATACGACTCACTATAGGGGAATTGTGAGCGGATAACAATTCCCCTCTAGAAATAATTTTGTTTAACTT
TAAGAAGGAGATATACATATGAACGTTCCAGCCACCCCATCCCCTGATGGAACCGCAGAGGCCGCCCCTG
CACTGGTTGCAGGTCTCGAAGCTTTGCTGGGTGCAGAAGCAGTCGAAACCGATGAAGAAGAGAGGCGATT
CGCTGTTCAGGACTTGTTCTTCAAAGGGGCTTTACCATTAGCCGTAGTATCACCAGGGTCTACAAGAGAA
GTGAGCGAATTGGTTCGTTGGTGTGCTAAGCAAGCCGTGGCCATAGCTCCCCGTGGCGGCGGGATGAGCT
ACACAGACGCCTTTCAGCCTAGAGTTCACAGATCGGTTGTTTTGGGATTCTCTCGATTAGCTGCCATAAG
ATCAATCGACCCAGCCGACGGAAACGTAACGGTTGAGGCTGGGTGTACATGGGCAGCTCTTGACGCAGCA
CTTGCTAAAGTCGGTATGAGGGCTCGTTTCTGGGGTCCTATGTCAGGAGCTGCCGCTACTATTGGTGGTT
CTTTAAGCCAGGGTTCCGTGACTTTCGGGTCAGGTGTTGCTGGTGCTTCTGCTAACGCAGTTAAATCTTT
CGAAATCGTTACGGGTACGGGTGAAGTTTTACATACGGGAAGCGACGGCTCTGCTGGGACAGGTCCCTTT
AATCGAAACTTTGGTCCAGACTTTACCGGTTTGTTTGCTAACGATGCTGGGGCTCTGGGCATTAAAACTG
CAGCTACTATCGAGATTGAGCCCAGACCAGAGCGTGTGGACGGGATATCATTCGCTGTAGATTCCTTCAG
GGTCATGGCCGACCTTTTGCGTGATGTGAGATTGCGACGTCTGGCTTCTGAGATAATCGCAATGGATGCT
GAAGTCGCAAGACAAAACGCAGGTCCGTCGTCGCTTTCCGAAGACGCCAAGGCCCTGATAAGAATCGCTA
GATCTGCTGGTTCGGCCCCTGCAGGATTAGCAAGGATGGCCCGAATTGCTGCTGCCGGTAGACGATTTCT
AGATGGTGCCCGATATACAGTCCACTTTGTAGTTGAGGGAAGAGACAGAAGAGAGTTACGTTCACGACTC
GCTGCTATCCGAGGATTGGCCAAAGGGGCACGTGAGATAGTTAATACTGTTCCTCTGGCCGTCAGGGCTG
CTCCATTCCCTGAACTGCCTGTCACTCATCCAGATGGAAGAAGATTGCTTCCAATTCATGGTGTTTTCGC
CGACTCCAGGATTGCCGCATTTCATACAGATTATCTGGCTTTAAAAGCTGAGCACGCTGCCAGGATGGCA
CAGGCTGGAGTAACTCTCGCTGAATTCTTCGCAGGTGTCGCAGGTGTCGGAACCCTATACGAACCGGTTT
TCTACTGGCCAGACTCTGCTATGCTGTACCATAGAAGGAGAACTCCTGCCTATCTTGATGGAGTGGCTAA
GGACCACCCGGATAATCCTGCCGCTCGAGCTTTGGTTCGAGAGATGGTCGGAGCTATCATAGCTTTAATG
CGAGCCCATGGTGCCACCCATTTCCAAATAGGGAGACTATACCCTTATGCCGAAACCAGAGAGGGAGAAG
CTGGTCGTTTGCTCAGAGACCTGAAACAGCGTCTCGACCCTCACGGAATCCTGAATCCGGGCACCCTTGG
GTTAGCTGCTGCTTTAGAACACCACCATCACCACCACCACCACCACCACTGAGATCCGGCTGCTAACAAA
GCCCGAAAGGAAGCTGAGTTGGCTGCTGCCACCGCTGAGCAATAACTAGCATAACCCCTTGGGGCCTCTA
AACGGGTCTTGAGGGGTTTTTTGCTGAAAGGAGGAACTATATCCGGATTGGCGAATGGG
[124 nt withheld, positions 1880-2003]
C
[91 nt withheld, positions 2005-2095]
A
[49 nt withheld, positions 2097-2145]
CCTTTGACGTTGGAGTCCACGTTCTTT
[37 nt withheld, positions 2173-2209]
ACCCTATCTCGGTCTATTCTTTTGATTTATAAGGGATTTTGCCGATTTCGGCCTATTGGTTAAAAAATGA
GCTGATTTAACAAAAATTTAACGCGAATTTTAACAAAATATTAACGCTTACAATTTAGGTGGCACTTTTC
GGGGAAATGTGCGCGGAACCCCTATTTGTTTATTTTTCTAAATACATTCAAATATGTATCCGCTCATGAG
ACAATAACCCTGATAAATGCTTCAATAATATTGAAAAAGGAAGAGTATGAGTATTCAACATTTCCGTGTC
GCCCTTATTCCCTTTTTTGCGGCATTTTGCCTTCCTGTTTTTGCTCACCCAGAAACGCTGGTGAAAGTAA
AAGATGCTGAAGATCAGTTGGGTGCACGAGTGGGTTACATCGAACTGGATCTCAACAGCGGTAAGATCCT
TGAGAGTTTTCGCCCCGAAGAACGTTTTCCAATGATGAGCACTTTTAAAGTTCTGCTATGTGGCGCGGTA
TTATCCCGTATTGACGCCGGGCAAGAGCAACTCGGTCGCCGCATACACTATTCTCAGAATGACTTGGTTG
AGTACTCACCAGTCACAGAAAAGCATCTTACGGATGGCATGACAGTAAGAGAATTATGCAGTGCTGCCAT
AACCATGAGTGATAACACTGCGGCCAACTTACTTCTGACAACGATCGGAGGACCGAAGGAGCTAACCGCT
TTTTTGCACAACATGGGGGATCATGTAACTCGCCTTGATCGTTGGGAACCGGAGCTGAATGAAGCCATAC
CAAACGACGAGCGTGACACCACGATGCCTGCAGCAATGGCAACAACGTTGCGCAAACTATTAACTGGCGA
ACTACTTACTCTAGCTTCCCGGCAACAATTAATAGACTGGATGGAGGCGGATAAAGTTGCAGGACCACTT
CTGCGCTCGGCCCTTCCGGCTGGCTGGTTTATTGCTGATAAATCTGGAGCCGGTGAGCGTGGGTCTCGCG
GTATCATTGCAGCACTGGGGCCAGATGGTAAGCCCTCCCGTATCGTAGTTATCTACACGACGGGGAGTCA
GGCAACTATGGATGAACGAAATAGACAGATCGCTGAGATAGGTGCCTCACTGATTAAGCATTGGTAACTG
TCAGACCAAGTTTACTCATATATACTTTAGATTGATTTAAAACTTCATTTTTAATTTAAAAGGATCTAGG
TGAAGATCCTTTTTGATAATCTCATGACCAAAATCCCTTAACGTGAGTTTTCGTTCCACTGAGCGTCAGA
CCCCGTAGAAAAGATCAAAGGATCTTCTTGAGATCCTTTTTTTCTGCGCGTAATCTGCTGCTTGCAAACA
AAAAAACCACCGCTACCAGCGGTGGTTTGTTTGCCGGATCAAGAGCTACCAACTCTTTTTCCGAAGGTAA
CTGGATTCAGCAGAGCGCAGATACCAAATACTGTCCTTCTAGTGTAGCCGTAGTTAGGCCACCACTTCAA
GAACTCTGTAGCACCGCCTACATACCTCGCTCTGCTAATCCTGTTACCAGTGGCTGCTGCCAGTGGCGAT
AAGTCGTGTCTTACCGGGTTGGACTCAAGACGATAGTTACCGGATAAGGCGCAGCGGTCGGGCTGAACGG
GGGGTTCGTGCACACAGCCCAGCTTGGAGCGAACGACCTACACCGAACTGAGATACCTACAGCGTGAGCT
ATGAGAAAGCGCCACGCTTCCCGAAGGGAGAAAGGCGGACAGGTATCCGGTAAGCGGCAGGGTCGGAACA
GGAGAGCGCACGAGGGAGCTTCCAGGGGGAAACGCCTGGTATCTTTATAGTCCTGTCGGGTTTCGCCACC
TCTGACTTGAGCGTCGATTTTTGTGATGCTCGTCAGGGGGGCGGAGCCTATGGAAAAACGCCAGCAACGC
GGCCTTTTTACGGTTCCTGGCCTTTTGCTGGCCTTTTGCTCACATGTTCTTTCCTGCGTTATCCCCTGAT
TCTGTGGATAACCGTATTACCGCCTTTGAGTGAGCTGATACCGCTCGCCGCAGCCGAACGACCGAGCGCA
GCGAGTCAGTGAGCGAGGAAGCGGAAGAGCGCCTGATGCGGTATTTTCTCCTTACGCATCTGTGCGGTAT
TTCACACCGCAATGGTGCACTCTCAGTACAATCTGCTCTGATGCCGCATAGTTAAGCCAGTATACACTCC
GCTATCGCTACGTGACTGGGTCATGGCTGCGCCCCGACACCCGCCAACACCCGCTGACGCGCCCTGACGG
GCTTGTCTGCTCCCGGCATCCGCTTACAGACAAGCTGTGACCGTCTCCGGGAGCTGCATGTGTCAGAGGT
TTTCACCGTCATCACCGAAACGCGCGAGGCAGCTGCGGTAAAGCTCATCAGCGTGGTCGTGAAGCGATTC
ACAGATGTCTGCCTGTTCATCCGCGTCCAGCTCGTTGAGTTTCTCCAGAAGCGTTAATGTCTGGCTTCTG
ATAAAGCGGGCCATGTTAAGGGCGGTTTTTTCCTGTTTGGTCACTGATGCCTCCGTGTAAGGGGGATTTC
TGTTCATGGGGGTAATGATACCGATGAAACGAGAGAGGATGCTCACGATACGGGTTACTGATGATGAACA
TGCCCGGTTACTGGAACGTTGTGAGGGTAAACAACTGGCGGTATGGATGCGGCGGGACCAGAGAAAAATC
ACTCAGGGTCAATGCCAGCGCTTCGTTAATACAGATGTAGGTGTTCCACAGGGTAGCCAGCAGCATCCTG
CGATGCAGATCCGGAACATAATGGTGCAGGGCGCTGACTTCCGCGTTTCCAGACTTTACGAAACACGGAA
ACCGAAGACCATTCATGTTGTTGCTCAGGTCGCAGACGTTTTGCAGCAGCAGTCGCTTCACGTTCGCTCG
CGTATCGGTGATTCATTCTGCTAACCAGTAAGGCAACCCCGCCAGCCTAGCCGGGTCCTCAACGACAGGA
GCACGATCATGCGCACCCGTGGGGCCGCCATGCCGGCGATAATGGCCTGCTTCTCGCCGAAACGTTTGGT
GGCGGGACCAGTGACGAAGGCTTGAGCGAGGGCGTGCAAGATTCCGAATACCGCAAGCGACAGGCCGATC
ATCGTCGCGCTCCAGCGAAAGCGGTCCTCGCCGAAAATGACCCAGAGCGCTGCCGGCACCTGTCCTACGA
GTTGCATGATAAAGAAGACAGTCATAAGTGCGGCGACGATAGTCATGCCCCGCGCCCACCGGAAGGAGCT
GACTGGGTTGAAGGCTCTCAAGGGCATCGGTCGAGATCCCGGTGCCTAATGAGTGAGCTAACTTACATTA
ATTGCGTTGCGCTCACTGCCCGCTTTCCAGTCGGGAAACCTGTCGTGCCAGCTGCATTAATGAATCGGCC
AACGCGCGGGGAGAGGCGGTTTGCGTATTGGGCGCCAGGGTGGTTTTTCTTTTCACCAGTGAGACGGGCA
ACAGCTGATTGCCCTTCACCGCCTGGCCCTGAGAGAGTTGCAGCAAGCGGTCCACGCTGGTTTGCCCCAG
CAGGCGAAAATCCTGTTTGATGGTGGTTAACGGCGGGATATAACATGAGCTGTCTTCGGTATCATCGTAT
CCCACTACCGAGATATCCGCACCAACGCGCAGCCCGGACTCGGTAATGGCGCGCATTGCGCCCAGCGCCA
TCTGATCGTTGGCAACCAGCATCGCAGTGGGAACGATGCCCTCATTCAGCATTTGCATGGTTTGTTGAAA
ACCGGACATGGCACTCCAGTCGCCTTCCCGTTCCGCTATCGGCTGAATTTGATTGCGAGTGAGATATTTA
TGCCAGCCAGCCAGACGCAGACGCGCCGAGACAGAACTTAATGGGCCCGCTAACAGCGCGATTTGCTGGT
GACCCAATGCGACCAGATGCTCCACGCCCAGTCGCGTACCGTCTTCATGGGAGAAAATAATACTGTTGAT
GGGTGTCTGGTCAGAGACATCAAGAAATAACGCCGGAACATTAGTGCAGGCAGCTTCCACAGCAATGGCA
TCCTGGTCATCCAGCGGATAGTTAATGATCAGCCCACTGACGCGTTGCGCGAGAAGATTGTGCACCGCCG
CTTTACAGGCTTCGACGCCGCTTCGTTCTACCATCGACACCACCACGCTGGCACCCAGTTGATCGGCGCG
AGATTTAATCGCCGCGACAATTTGCGACGGCGCGTGCAGGGCCAGACTGGAGGTGGCAACGCCAATCAGC
AACGACTGTTTGCCCGCCAGTTGTTGTGCCACGCGGTTGGGAATGTAATTCAGCTCCGCCATCGCCGCTT
CCACTTTTTCCCGCGTTTTCGCAGAAACGTGGCTGGCCTGGTTCACCACGCGGGAAACGGTCTGATAAGA
GACACCGGCATACTCTGCGACATCGTATAACGTTACTGGTTTCACATTCACCACCCTGAATTGACTCTCT
TCCGGGCGCTATCATGCCATACCGCGAAAGGTTTTGCGCCATTCGATGGTGTCCGGGATCTCGACGCTCT
CCCTTATGCGACTCCTGCATTAGGAAGCAGCCCAGTAGTAGGTTGAGGCCGTTGAGCACCGCCGCCGCAA
GGAATGGTGCATGCAAGGAGATGGCGCCCAACAGTCCCCCGGCCACGGGGCCTGCCACCATACCCACGCC
GAAACAAGCGCTCATGAGCCCGAAGTGGCGAGCCCGATCTTCCCCATCGGTGATGTCGGCGATATAGGCG
CCAGCAACCGCACCTGTGGCGCCGGTGATGCCGGCCACGATGCGTCCGGCGTAGAGGATCGAGATCTCGA
TCCCGCGAAAT
