>Addgene plasmid #163212 | A0A0P7WDX3 | depositor partial sequence | sequence record 316298 | insert gene sequence
ATGAACGTTCCAGCCACCCCATCCCCTGATGGAACCGCAGAGGCCGCCCCTGCACTGGTTGCAGGTCTCG
AAGCTTTGCTGGGTGCAGAAGCAGTCGAAACCGATGAAGAAGAGAGGCGATTCGCTGTTCAGGACTTGTT
CTTCAAAGGGGCTTTACCATTAGCCGTAGTATCACCAGGGTCTACAAGAGAAGTGAGCGAATTGGTTCGT
TGGTGTGCTAAGCAAGCCGTGGCCATAGCTCCCCGTGGCGGCGGGATGAGCTACACAGACGCCTTTCAGC
CTAGAGTTCACAGATCGGTTGTTTTGGGATTCTCTCGATTAGCTGCCATAAGATCAATCGACCCAGCCGA
CGGAAACGTAACGGTTGAGGCTGGGTGTACATGGGCAGCTCTTGACGCAGCACTTGCTAAAGTCGGTATG
AGGGCTCGTTTCTGGGGTCCTATGTCAGGAGCTGCCGCTACTATTGGTGGTTCTTTAAGCCAGGGTTCCG
TGACTTTCGGGTCAGGTGTTGCTGGTGCTTCTGCTAACGCAGTTAAATCTTTCGAAATCGTTACGGGTAC
GGGTGAAGTTTTACATACGGGAAGCGACGGCTCTGCTGGGACAGGTCCCTTTAATCGAAACTTTGGTCCA
GACTTTACCGGTTTGTTTGCTAACGATGCTGGGGCTCTGGGCATTAAAACTGCAGCTACTATCGAGATTG
AGCCCAGACCAGAGCGTGTGGACGGGATATCATTCGCTGTAGATTCCTTCAGGGTCATGGCCGACCTTTT
GCGTGATGTGAGATTGCGACGTCTGGCTTCTGAGATAATCGCAATGGATGCTGAAGTCGCAAGACAAAAC
GCAGGTCCGTCGTCGCTTTCCGAAGACGCCAAGGCCCTGATAAGAATCGCTAGATCTGCTGGTTCGGCCC
CTGCAGGATTAGCAAGGATGGCCCGAATTGCTGCTGCCGGTAGACGATTTCTAGATGGTGCCCGATATAC
AGTCCACTTTGTAGTTGAGGGAAGAGACAGAAGAGAGTTACGTTCACGACTCGCTGCTATCCGAGGATTG
GCCAAAGGGGCACGTGAGATAGTTAATACTGTTCCTCTGGCCGTCAGGGCTGCTCCATTCCCTGAACTGC
CTGTCACTCATCCAGATGGAAGAAGATTGCTTCCAATTCATGGTGTTTTCGCCGACTCCAGGATTGCCGC
ATTTCATACAGATTATCTGGCTTTAAAAGCTGAGCACGCTGCCAGGATGGCACAGGCTGGAGTAACTCTC
GCTGAATTCTTCGCAGGTGTCGCAGGTGTCGGAACCCTATACGAACCGGTTTTCTACTGGCCAGACTCTG
CTATGCTGTACCATAGAAGGAGAACTCCTGCCTATCTTGATGGAGTGGCTAAGGACCACCCGGATAATCC
TGCCGCTCGAGCTTTGGTTCGAGAGATGGTCGGAGCTATCATAGCTTTAATGCGAGCCCATGGTGCCACC
CATTTCCAAATAGGGAGACTATACCCTTATGCCGAAACCAGAGAGGGAGAAGCTGGTCGTTTGCTCAGAG
ACCTGAAACAGCGTCTCGACCCTCACGGAATCCTGAATCCGGGCACCCTTGGGTTAGCTGCTGCTTTAGA
ACACCACCATCAC
